Addgene plasmid #13839: TA0474_pET21a(+)
Depositing lab: SeWon Suh. Depositing organization: Seoul National University. Publication: Overexpression, crystallization and preliminary X-ray crystallographic analysis of a putative transposase from Thermoplasma acidophilum encoded by the Ta0474 gene. Kang JY, Lee HH, Kim do J, Han SH, Kim O, Kim HS, Lee SJ, Suh SW. Acta Crystallograph Sect F Struct Biol Cryst Commun. 2006 Nov 1. 62(Pt 11):1147-9. 10.1107/S174430910604245X PubMed 17077501.
Backbone
  Vector backbone: pET-21a(+)
  Backbone manufacturer: Novagen
  Backbone size w/o insert (bp): 5363
  Vector type: Bacterial Expression
Growth in bacteria
  Bacterial resistance: Ampicillin, 100 μg/mL
  Growth temperature: 37°C
  Growth strain: DH5alpha
  Copy number: Low Copy
Gene/Insert
  Gene/Insert name: IS200 transposase (alt names: TA0474; transposase; Ta0474)
  Species: Thermoplasma acidophilum
  Insert size (bp): 411
  Mutation: See Depositor Comments Below
  GenBank ID: NC_002578
  Entrez Gene: Ta0474
  Cloning method: Restriction Enzyme; 5′ cloning site NdeI (not destroyed); 3′ cloning site XhoI (not destroyed)
  Sequencing primers: 5′ T7; 3′ T7
Terms and licenses: Academic/Nonprofit Terms; Industry Terms: Not Available to Industry
Depositor comments: Please note: Plasmid contains a D75N mutation in IS200 transposase. It is not known how this mutation affects plasmid function.
How to cite: TA0474_pET21a(+) was a gift from SeWon Suh (Addgene plasmid # 13839 ; http://n2t.net/addgene:13839 ; RRID:Addgene_13839)
