[The description below was written by a language model from this plasmid's Addgene catalogue record and pLannotate feature annotations shown in this document.]
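Description:
TA0474_pET21a(+) is a bacterial expression plasmid built on the Novagen pET-21a(+) backbone and carrying the Ta0474 gene of the archaeon Thermoplasma acidophilum, a 411 bp open reading frame annotated as an IS200-family (putative) transposase. The insert was placed between the NdeI and XhoI sites, both of which remain intact. The sequenced record is 5,780 nt. The feature table does not annotate the insert itself, but there is an unannotated gap between the T7 gene 10 ribosome binding site and a short histidine-tag fragment that matches its expected position. The His annotation immediately downstream is consistent with the vector's C-terminal His tag, although the record does not state whether the protein is read through into it. The depositor notes a D75N substitution in the transposase whose functional consequence is unknown.

Expression is driven by the T7 promoter with an adjacent lac operator and ends at the T7 terminator. The plasmid also carries lacI under its own promoter, so transcription stays repressed until induction with IPTG in a host that supplies T7 RNA polymerase. Propagation relies on the pBR322-type origin together with rop and the bom region, in line with the low copy number listed in the catalogue, and selection is by ampicillin through the β-lactamase gene. An f1 origin allows single-stranded DNA production. The small TcR, SET1 and YPB1 hits are fragmentary pBR322-derived or vector remnants rather than functional elements. According to the associated publication, the construct was used to overexpress the protein for crystallization and preliminary X-ray crystallographic analysis.
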