Features (pLannotate 1.2.2; 18 found; start..end, strand, type, name):
     26..73      -  terminator     T7 terminator: transcription terminator for bacteriophage T7 RNA polymerase
     81..130     -  CDS            SET1 (fragment): solubility-enhancement tag derived from T7 phage gene 10B
    140..157     -  CDS            9xHis (fragment): 9xHis affinity tag
    588..610     -  RBS            RBS: efficient ribosome binding site from bacteriophage T7 gene 10 (Olins and Rangwala, 1989)
    625..649     -  protein_bind   lac operator: The lac repressor binds to the lac operator to inhibit transcription in E. coli. This inhibition can be relieved by adding lactose or isopropyl-β-D-thiogalactopyranoside (IPTG). lac repressor encoded by lacI
    650..668     -  promoter       T7 promoter: promoter for bacteriophage T7 RNA polymerase
    690..969     +  CDS            TcR (fragment): tetracycline efflux protein; tet; confers resistance to tetracycline
    977..1054    +  promoter       lacI promoter: lacI
   1055..2137    +  CDS            lacI: lac repressor; lacI; The lac repressor binds to the lac operator to inhibit transcription in E. coli. This inhibition can be relieved by adding lactose or isopropyl-β-D-thiogalactopyranoside (IPTG).
   2150..2171    +  protein_bind   CAP binding site: CAP binding activates transcription in the presence of cAMP. E. coli catabolite activator protein
   2186..2477    +  CDS            TcR (fragment): tetracycline efflux protein; tet; confers resistance to tetracycline
   2549..2929    -  CDS            YPB1_ECOLX: Protein predicted: Swiss-Prot protein existence level 4. From Escherichia coli.
   2946..3137    +  CDS            rop: Rop protein, which maintains plasmids at low copy number; rop
   3239..3378    +  misc_feature   bom: basis of mobility region from pBR322
   3564..4152    -  rep_origin     ori: high-copy-number ColE1/pMB1/pBR322/pUC origin of replication
   4323..5183    -  CDS            AmpR: β-lactamase; bla; confers resistance to ampicillin, carbenicillin, and related antibiotics
   5184..5288    -  promoter       AmpR promoter: bla
   5341..5769    -  rep_origin     f1 ori (sequence partly withheld): f1 bacteriophage origin of replication; arrow indicates direction of (+) strand synthesis
>Addgene plasmid #13839 | TA0474_pET21a(+) | addgene full sequence | sequence record 371638 | Addgene NGS Result
ATCCGGATATAGTTCCTCCTTTCAGCAAAAAACCCCTCAAGACCCGTTTAGAGGCCCCAAGGGGTTATGC
TAGTTATTGCTCAGCGGTGGCAGCAGCCAACTCAGCTTCCTTTCGGGCTTTGTTAGCAGCCGGATCTCAG
TGGTGGTGGTGGTGGTGCTCGAGTTATCATTTTCCCTTCTGATCCTCTATGTATTTTTGCACAACTTCAA
GCGTTACTGCGCCAACAGAGGATATGAATTTTGAATGCGTCCACAATGTGGGTAATCTTTTCCTCAGCTC
CGGGAATTCCGCCCTCAGAACACGTGACGTGTACCCCTTGATCCTGTTCACGACATGGTATACACCCATT
CTCGGATTAACGTCTATGAGGAGATGCACATGGTCAGGCATCACCTCCATTTCAAGGATTTTGTACTGAT
ATTCGTTCTGTTTCTCAAGGATCAACTCTTTCAGCCTTTTATCAATACCGTCCACTAGGACTTTTCGCCT
GTATTTTGGGCAGAATATGACATGGTATTGGCAACTATACACCAGATGTGGTTCGTGGTGGTATTCCTTT
TCTACATTACTTATTTCCATATGTATATCTCCTTCTTAAAGTTAAACAAAATTATTTCTAGAGGGGAATT
GTTATCCGCTCACAATTCCCCTATAGTGAGTCGTATTAATTTCGCGGGATCGAGATCTCGATCCTCTACG
CCGGACGCATCGTGGCCGGCATCACCGGCGCCACAGGTGCGGTTGCTGGCGCCTATATCGCCGACATCAC
CGATGGGGAAGATCGGGCTCGCCACTTCGGGCTCATGAGCGCTTGTTTCGGCGTGGGTATGGTGGCAGGC
CCCGTGGCCGGGGGACTGTTGGGCGCCATCTCCTTGCATGCACCATTCCTTGCGGCGGCGGTGCTCAACG
GCCTCAACCTACTACTGGGCTGCTTCCTAATGCAGGAGTCGCATAAGGGAGAGCGTCGAGATCCCGGACA
CCATCGAATGGCGCAAAACCTTTCGCGGTATGGCATGATAGCGCCCGGAAGAGAGTCAATTCAGGGTGGT
GAATGTGAAACCAGTAACGTTATACGATGTCGCAGAGTATGCCGGTGTCTCTTATCAGACCGTTTCCCGC
GTGGTGAACCAGGCCAGCCACGTTTCTGCGAAAACGCGGGAAAAAGTGGAAGCGGCGATGGCGGAGCTGA
ATTACATTCCCAACCGCGTGGCACAACAACTGGCGGGCAAACAGTCGTTGCTGATTGGCGTTGCCACCTC
CAGTCTGGCCCTGCACGCGCCGTCGCAAATTGTCGCGGCGATTAAATCTCGCGCCGATCAACTGGGTGCC
AGCGTGGTGGTGTCGATGGTAGAACGAAGCGGCGTCGAAGCCTGTAAAGCGGCGGTGCACAATCTTCTCG
CGCAACGCGTCAGTGGGCTGATCATTAACTATCCGCTGGATGACCAGGATGCCATTGCTGTGGAAGCTGC
CTGCACTAATGTTCCGGCGTTATTTCTTGATGTCTCTGACCAGACACCCATCAACAGTATTATTTTCTCC
CATGAAGACGGTACGCGACTGGGCGTGGAGCATCTGGTCGCATTGGGTCACCAGCAAATCGCGCTGTTAG
CGGGCCCATTAAGTTCTGTCTCGGCGCGTCTGCGTCTGGCTGGCTGGCATAAATATCTCACTCGCAATCA
AATTCAGCCGATAGCGGAACGGGAAGGCGACTGGAGTGCCATGTCCGGTTTTCAACAAACCATGCAAATG
CTGAATGAGGGCATCGTTCCCACTGCGATGCTGGTTGCCAACGATCAGATGGCGCTGGGCGCAATGCGCG
CCATTACCGAGTCCGGGCTGCGCGTTGGTGCGGATATCTCGGTAGTGGGATACGACGATACCGAAGACAG
CTCATGTTATATCCCGCCGTTAACCACCATCAAACAGGATTTTCGCCTGCTGGGGCAAACCAGCGTGGAC
CGCTTGCTGCAACTCTCTCAGGGCCAGGCGGTGAAGGGCAATCAGCTGTTGCCCGTCTCACTGGTGAAAA
GAAAAACCACCCTGGCGCCCAATACGCAAACCGCCTCTCCCCGCGCGTTGGCCGATTCATTAATGCAGCT
GGCACGACAGGTTTCCCGACTGGAAAGCGGGCAGTGAGCGCAACGCAATTAATGTAAGTTAGCTCACTCA
TTAGGCACCGGGATCTCGACCGATGCCCTTGAGAGCCTTCAACCCAGTCAGCTCCTTCCGGTGGGCGCGG
GGCATGACTATCGTCGCCGCACTTATGACTGTCTTCTTTATCATGCAACTCGTAGGACAGGTGCCGGCAG
CGCTCTGGGTCATTTTCGGCGAGGACCGCTTTCGCTGGAGCGCGACGATGATCGGCCTGTCGCTTGCGGT
ATTCGGAATCTTGCACGCCCTCGCTCAAGCCTTCGTCACTGGTCCCGCCACCAAACGTTTCGGCGAGAAG
CAGGCCATTATCGCCGGCATGGCGGCCCCACGGGTGCGCATGATCGTGCTCCTGTCGTTGAGGACCCGGC
TAGGCTGGCGGGGTTGCCTTACTGGTTAGCAGAATGAATCACCGATACGCGAGCGAACGTGAAGCGACTG
CTGCTGCAAAACGTCTGCGACCTGAGCAACAACATGAATGGTCTTCGGTTTCCGTGTTTCGTAAAGTCTG
GAAACGCGGAAGTCAGCGCCCTGCACCATTATGTTCCGGATCTGCATCGCAGGATGCTGCTGGCTACCCT
GTGGAACACCTACATCTGTATTAACGAAGCGCTGGCATTGACCCTGAGTGATTTTTCTCTGGTCCCGCCG
CATCCATACCGCCAGTTGTTTACCCTCACAACGTTCCAGTAACCGGGCATGTTCATCATCAGTAACCCGT
ATCGTGAGCATCCTCTCTCGTTTCATCGGTATCATTACCCCCATGAACAGAAATCCCCCTTACACGGAGG
CATCAGTGACCAAACAGGAAAAAACCGCCCTTAACATGGCCCGCTTTATCAGAAGCCAGACATTAACGCT
TCTGGAGAAACTCAACGAGCTGGACGCGGATGAACAGGCAGACATCTGTGAATCGCTTCACGACCACGCT
GATGAGCTTTACCGCAGCTGCCTCGCGCGTTTCGGTGATGACGGTGAAAACCTCTGACACATGCAGCTCC
CGGAGACGGTCACAGCTTGTCTGTAAGCGGATGCCGGGAGCAGACAAGCCCGTCAGGGCGCGTCAGCGGG
TGTTGGCGGGTGTCGGGGCGCAGCCATGACCCAGTCACGTAGCGATAGCGGAGTGTATACTGGCTTAACT
ATGCGGCATCAGAGCAGATTGTACTGAGAGTGCACCATTGCGGTGTGAAATACCGCACAGATGCGTAAGG
AGAAAATACCGCATCAGGCGCTCTTCCGCTTCCTCGCTCACTGACTCGCTGCGCTCGGTCGTTCGGCTGC
GGCGAGCGGTATCAGCTCACTCAAAGGCGGTAATACGGTTATCCACAGAATCAGGGGATAACGCAGGAAA
GAACATGTGAGCAAAAGGCCAGCAAAAGGCCAGGAACCGTAAAAAGGCCGCGTTGCTGGCGTTTTTCCAT
AGGCTCCGCCCCCCTGACGAGCATCACAAAAATCGACGCTCAAGTCAGAGGTGGCGAAACCCGACAGGAC
TATAAAGATACCAGGCGTTTCCCCCTGGAAGCTCCCTCGTGCGCTCTCCTGTTCCGACCCTGCCGCTTAC
CGGATACCTGTCCGCCTTTCTCCCTTCGGGAAGCGTGGCGCTTTCTCATAGCTCACGCTGTAGGTATCTC
AGTTCGGTGTAGGTCGTTCGCTCCAAGCTGGGCTGTGTGCACGAACCCCCCGTTCAGCCCGACCGCTGCG
CCTTATCCGGTAACTATCGTCTTGAGTCCAACCCGGTAAGACACGACTTATCGCCACTGGCAGCAGCCAC
TGGTAACAGGATTAGCAGAGCGAGGTATGTAGGCGGTGCTACAGAGTTCTTGAAGTGGTGGCCTAACTAC
GGCTACACTAGAAGGACAGTATTTGGTATCTGCGCTCTGCTGAAGCCAGTTACCTTCGGAAAAAGAGTTG
GTAGCTCTTGATCCGGCAAACAAACCACCGCTGGTAGCGGTGGTTTTTTTGTTTGCAAGCAGCAGATTAC
GCGCAGAAAAAAAGGATCTCAAGAAGATCCTTTGATCTTTTCTACGGGGTCTGACGCTCAGTGGAACGAA
AACTCACGTTAAGGGATTTTGGTCATGAGATTATCAAAAAGGATCTTCACCTAGATCCTTTTAAATTAAA
AATGAAGTTTTAAATCAATCTAAAGTATATATGAGTAAACTTGGTCTGACAGTTACCAATGCTTAATCAG
TGAGGCACCTATCTCAGCGATCTGTCTATTTCGTTCATCCATAGTTGCCTGACTCCCCGTCGTGTAGATA
ACTACGATACGGGAGGGCTTACCATCTGGCCCCAGTGCTGCAATGATACCGCGAGACCCACGCTCACCGG
CTCCAGATTTATCAGCAATAAACCAGCCAGCCGGAAGGGCCGAGCGCAGAAGTGGTCCTGCAACTTTATC
CGCCTCCATCCAGTCTATTAATTGTTGCCGGGAAGCTAGAGTAAGTAGTTCGCCAGTTAATAGTTTGCGC
AACGTTGTTGCCATTGCTGCAGGCATCGTGGTGTCACGCTCGTCGTTTGGTATGGCTTCATTCAGCTCCG
GTTCCCAACGATCAAGGCGAGTTACATGATCCCCCATGTTGTGCAAAAAAGCGGTTAGCTCCTTCGGTCC
TCCGATCGTTGTCAGAAGTAAGTTGGCCGCAGTGTTATCACTCATGGTTATGGCAGCACTGCATAATTCT
CTTACTGTCATGCCATCCGTAAGATGCTTTTCTGTGACTGGTGAGTACTCAACCAAGTCATTCTGAGAAT
AGTGTATGCGGCGACCGAGTTGCTCTTGCCCGGCGTCAATACGGGATAATACCGCGCCACATAGCAGAAC
TTTAAAAGTGCTCATCATTGGAAAACGTTCTTCGGGGCGAAAACTCTCAAGGATCTTACCGCTGTTGAGA
TCCAGTTCGATGTAACCCACTCGTGCACCCAACTGATCTTCAGCATCTTTTACTTTCACCAGCGTTTCTG
GGTGAGCAAAAACAGGAAGGCAAAATGCCGCAAAAAAGGGAATAAGGGCGACACGGAAATGTTGAATACT
CATACTCTTCCTTTTTCAATATTATTGAAGCATTTATCAGGGTTATTGTCTCATGAGCGGATACATATTT
GAATGTATTTAGAAAAATAAACAAATAGGGGTTCCGCGCACATTTCCCCGAAAAGTGCCACCTAAATTGT
AAGCGTTAATATTTTGTTAAAATTCGCGTTAAATTTTTGTTAAATCAGCTCATTTTTTAACCAATAGGCC
GAAATCGGCAAAATCCCTTATAAATCAAAAGAATAGACCGAGATAGGGT
[37 nt withheld, positions 5440-5476]
AAAGAACGTGGACTCCAACGTCAAAGG
[49 nt withheld, positions 5504-5552]
T
[91 nt withheld, positions 5554-5644]
G
[124 nt withheld, positions 5646-5769]
CCCATTCGCCA
